>Addgene plasmid #175254 | EGFP-SPN_ARR wt (Shank3) | addgene full sequence | sequence record 344764 | Addgene NGS Result
TAGTTATTAATAGTAATCAATTACGGGGTCATTAGTTCATAGCCCATATATGGAGTTCCGCGTTACATAA
CTTACGGTAAATGGCCCGCCTGGCTGACCGCCCAACGACCCCCGCCCATTGACGTCAATAATGACGTATG
TTCCCATAGTAACGCCAATAGGGACTTTCCATTGACGTCAATGGGTGGAGTATTTACGGTAAACTGCCCA
CTTGGCAGTACATCAAGTGTATCATATGCCAAGTACGCCCCCTATTGACGTCAATGACGGTAAATGGCCC
GCCTGGCATTATGCCCAGTACATGACCTTATGGGACTTTCCTACTTGGCAGTACATCTACGTATTAGTCA
TCGCTATTACCATGGTGATGCGGTTTTGGCAGTACATCAATGGGCGTGGATAGCGGTTTGACTCACGGGG
ATTTCCAAGTCTCCACCCCATTGACGTCAATGGGAGTTTGTTTTGGCACCAAAATCAACGGGACTTTCCA
AAATGTCGTAACAACTCCGCCCCATTGACGCAAATGGGCGGTAGGCGTGTACGGTGGGAGGTCTATATAA
GCAGAGCTGGTTTAGTGAACCGTCAGATCCGCTAGCGCTACCGGTCGCCACCATGGTGAGCAAGGGCGAG
GAGCTGTTCACCGGGGTGGTGCCCATCCTGGTCGAGCTGGACGGCGACGTAAACGGCCACAAGTTCAGCG
TGTCCGGCGAGGGCGAGGGCGATGCCACCTACGGCAAGCTGACCCTGAAGTTCATCTGCACCACCGGCAA
GCTGCCCGTGCCCTGGCCCACCCTCGTGACCACCCTGACCTACGGCGTGCAGTGCTTCAGCCGCTACCCC
GACCACATGAAGCAGCACGACTTCTTCAAGTCCGCCATGCCCGAAGGCTACGTCCAGGAGCGCACCATCT
TCTTCAAGGACGACGGCAACTACAAGACCCGCGCCGAGGTGAAGTTCGAGGGCGACACCCTGGTGAACCG
CATCGAGCTGAAGGGCATCGACTTCAAGGAGGACGGCAACATCCTGGGGCACAAGCTGGAGTACAACTAC
AACAGCCACAACGTCTATATCATGGCCGACAAGCAGAAGAACGGCATCAAGGTGAACTTCAAGATCCGCC
ACAACATCGAGGACGGCAGCGTGCAGCTCGCCGACCACTACCAGCAGAACACCCCCATCGGCGACGGCCC
CGTGCTGCTGCCCGACAACCACTACCTGAGCACCCAGTCCGCCCTGAGCAAAGACCCCAACGAGAAGCGC
GATCACATGGTCCTGCTGGAGTTCGTGACCGCCGCCGGGATCACTCTCGGCATGGACGAGCTGTACAAGT
CCGGACTCAGATCTCGAGCTCAAGCTTCGAATTCTGGGTCGACCATGGACGGCCCCGGGGCCAGCGCCGT
GGTCGTGCGCGTCGGCATCCCGGACCTGCAACAAACGAAGTGCCTGCGTCTGGATCCAACCGCGCCCGTG
TGGGCCGCCAAGCAGCGTGTGCTCTGCGCCCTCAACCACAGCCTTCAGGACGCGCTCAACTACGGGCTAT
TCCAGCCTCCCTCCCGGGGTCGCGCCGGCAAGTTCCTGGATGAAGAGCGGCTCTTACAGGACTACCCGCC
TAACCTGGACACGCCCCTGCCCTATCTGGAGTTTCGATACAAGCGGAGAGTTTATGCCCAGAACCTCATA
GATGACAAGCAGTTTGCAAAGCTGCACACAAAGGCAAACCTGAAGAAGTTCATGGACTATGTCCAGCTAC
ACAGCACAGACAAGGTGGCCCGCCTGCTGGACAAGGGGCTGGACCCCAATTTCCATGACCCTGACTCAGG
AGAGTGCCCTCTGAGCCTTGCAGCACAGTTGGACAACGCCACTGACCTCCTGAAGGTTCTTCGCAATGGC
GGTGCTCATCTGGACTTCCGAACCCGAGATGGGCTAACCGCTGTCCACTGCGCCACCCGACAGCGGAATG
CGGGAGCATTGACGACCCTGCTGGACCTGGGGGCTTCACCTGACTACAAGGACAGCCGCGGCCTGACGCC
CCTGTACCATAGTGCCCTAGGGGGCGGGGATGCCCTCTGCTGTGAGCTGCTTCTCCATGATCACGCACAG
TTGGGGACCACTGACGAGAATGGCTGGCAGGAGATCCATCAGGCCTGTCGCTTTGGGCATGTACAGCACT
TGGAGCACCTGCTGTTCTATGGGGCCAACATGGGTGCCCAGAACGCCTCGGGAAACACAGCCTTGCACAT
CTGTGCCCTCTATAACCAGGAGAGCTGTGCCCGCGTCCTGCTTTTCCGTGGTGCCAACAAGGACGTCCGC
AATTACAACAGCCAGACAGCCTTCCAGGTGGCCATTATTGCAGGGAACTTTGAGCTTGCCGAGGTAATCA
AGACCCACAAAGACTCGGATGTCGTACCATTCAGGGAATAAGGTACCGCGGGCCCGGGATCCACCGGATC
TAGATAACTGATCATAATCAGCCATACCACATTTGTAGAGGTTTTACTTGCTTTAAAAAACCTCCCACAC
CTCCCCCTGAACCTGAAACATAAAATGAATGCAATTGTTGTTGTTAACTTGTTTATTGCAGCTTATAATG
GTTACAAATAAAGCAATAGCATCACAAATTTCACAAATAAAGCATTTTTTTCACTGCATTCTAGTTGTGG
TTTGTCCAAACTCATCAATGTATCTTAACGCGTAAATTGTAAGCGTTAATATTTTGTTAAAATTCGCGTT
AAATTTTTGTTAAATCAGCTCATTTTTTAACCAATAGGCCGAAATCGGCAAAATCCCTTATAAATCAAAA
GAATAGACCGAGATAGGGT
[37 nt withheld, positions 2820-2856]
AAAGAACGTGGACTCCAACGTCAAAGG
[49 nt withheld, positions 2884-2932]
T
[91 nt withheld, positions 2934-3024]
G
[124 nt withheld, positions 3026-3149]
CAGGTGGCACTTTTCGGGGAAATGTGCGCGGAACCCCTATTTGTTTATTTTTCTAAATACATTCAAATAT
GTATCCGCTCATGAGACAATAACCCTGATAAATGCTTCAATAATATTGAAAAAGGAAGAGTCCTGAGGCG
GAAAGAACCAGCTGTGGAATGTGTGTCAGTTAGGGTGTGGAAAGTCCCCAGGCTCCCCAGCAGGCAGAAG
TATGCAAAGCATGCATCTCAATTAGTCAGCAACCAGGTGTGGAAAGTCCCCAGGCTCCCCAGCAGGCAGA
AGTATGCAAAGCATGCATCTCAATTAGTCAGCAACCATAGTCCCGCCCCTAACTCCGCCCATCCCGCCCC
TAACTCCGCCCAGTTCCGCCCATTCTCCGCCCCATGGCTGACTAATTTTTTTTATTTATGCAGAGGCCGA
GGCCGCCTCGGCCTCTGAGCTATTCCAGAAGTAGTGAGGAGGCTTTTTTGGAGGCCTAGGCTTTTGCAAA
GATCGATCAAGAGACAGGATGAGGATCGTTTCGCATGATTGAACAAGATGGATTGCACGCAGGTTCTCCG
GCCGCTTGGGTGGAGAGGCTATTCGGCTATGACTGGGCACAACAGACAATCGGCTGCTCTGATGCCGCCG
TGTTCCGGCTGTCAGCGCAGGGGCGCCCGGTTCTTTTTGTCAAGACCGACCTGTCCGGTGCCCTGAATGA
ACTGCAAGACGAGGCAGCGCGGCTATCGTGGCTGGCCACGACGGGCGTTCCTTGCGCAGCTGTGCTCGAC
GTTGTCACTGAAGCGGGAAGGGACTGGCTGCTATTGGGCGAAGTGCCGGGGCAGGATCTCCTGTCATCTC
ACCTTGCTCCTGCCGAGAAAGTATCCATCATGGCTGATGCAATGCGGCGGCTGCATACGCTTGATCCGGC
TACCTGCCCATTCGACCACCAAGCGAAACATCGCATCGAGCGAGCACGTACTCGGATGGAAGCCGGTCTT
GTCGATCAGGATGATCTGGACGAAGAGCATCAGGGGCTCGCGCCAGCCGAACTGTTCGCCAGGCTCAAGG
CGAGCATGCCCGACGGCGAGGATCTCGTCGTGACCCATGGCGATGCCTGCTTGCCGAATATCATGGTGGA
AAATGGCCGCTTTTCTGGATTCATCGACTGTGGCCGGCTGGGTGTGGCGGACCGCTATCAGGACATAGCG
TTGGCTACCCGTGATATTGCTGAAGAGCTTGGCGGCGAATGGGCTGACCGCTTCCTCGTGCTTTACGGTA
TCGCCGCTCCCGATTCGCAGCGCATCGCCTTCTATCGCCTTCTTGACGAGTTCTTCTGAGCGGGACTCTG
GGGTTCGAAATGACCGACCAAGCGACGCCCAACCTGCCATCACGAGATTTCGATTCCACCGCCGCCTTCT
ATGAAAGGTTGGGCTTCGGAATCGTTTTCCGGGACGCCGGCTGGATGATCCTCCAGCGCGGGGATCTCAT
GCTGGAGTTCTTCGCCCACCCTAGGGGGAGGCTAACTGAAACACGGAAGGAGACAATACCGGAAGGAACC
CGCGCTATGACGGCAATAAAAAGACAGAATAAAACGCACGGTGTTGGGTCGTTTGTTCATAAACGCGGGG
TTCGGTCCCAGGGCTGGCACTCTGTCGATACCCCACCGAGACCCCATTGGGGCCAATACGCCCGCGTTTC
TTCCTTTTCCCCACCCCACCCCCCAAGTTCGGGTGAAGGCCCAGGGCTCGCAGCCAACGTCGGGGCGGCA
GGCCCTGCCATAGCCTCAGGTTACTCATATATACTTTAGATTGATTTAAAACTTCATTTTTAATTTAAAA
GGATCTAGGTGAAGATCCTTTTTGATAATCTCATGACCAAAATCCCTTAACGTGAGTTTTCGTTCCACTG
AGCGTCAGACCCCGTAGAAAAGATCAAAGGATCTTCTTGAGATCCTTTTTTTCTGCGCGTAATCTGCTGC
TTGCAAACAAAAAAACCACCGCTACCAGCGGTGGTTTGTTTGCCGGATCAAGAGCTACCAACTCTTTTTC
CGAAGGTAACTGGCTTCAGCAGAGCGCAGATACCAAATACTGTTCTTCTAGTGTAGCCGTAGTTAGGCCA
CCACTTCAAGAACTCTGTAGCACCGCCTACATACCTCGCTCTGCTAATCCTGTTACCAGTGGCTGCTGCC
AGTGGCGATAAGTCGTGTCTTACCGGGTTGGACTCAAGACGATAGTTACCGGATAAGGCGCAGCGGTCGG
GCTGAACGGGGGGTTCGTGCACACAGCCCAGCTTGGAGCGAACGACCTACACCGAACTGAGATACCTACA
GCGTGAGCTATGAGAAAGCGCCACGCTTCCCGAAGGGAGAAAGGCGGACAGGTATCCGGTAAGCGGCAGG
GTCGGAACAGGAGAGCGCACGAGGGAGCTTCCAGGGGGAAACGCCTGGTATCTTTATAGTCCTGTCGGGT
TTCGCCACCTCTGACTTGAGCGTCGATTTTTGTGATGCTCGTCAGGGGGGCGGAGCCTATGGAAAAACGC
CAGCAACGCGGCCTTTTTACGGTTCCTGGCCTTTTGCTGGCCTTTTGCTCACATGTTCTTTCCTGCGTTA
TCCCCTGATTCTGTGGATAACCGTATTACCGCCATGCAT
Features (pLannotate 1.2.2; 16 found; start..end, strand, type, name):
     61..364     +  enhancer       CMV enhancer: human cytomegalovirus immediate early enhancer
    365..568     +  promoter       CMV promoter: human cytomegalovirus (CMV) immediate early promoter
    613..1329    +  CDS            EGFP: EGFP is a basic (constitutively fluorescent) green fluorescent protein published in 1996, derived from Aequorea victoria. It is reported to be a rapidly-maturing weak dimer with moderate acid sensitivity.
   1330..1366    +  misc_feature   MCS (fragment): multiple cloning site
   1375..2418    +  CDS            Shank3 (fragment): SHAN3_MOUSE - Also known as Kiaa1650, Prosap2. Experimental evidence at protein level: Swiss-Prot protein existence level 1. Major scaffold postsynaptic density protein which interacts with multiple proteins and complexes to orchestrate the dendritic spine and synapse formation, maturation and maintenance. Interconnects receptors of the postsynaptic membrane including NMDA-type and metabotropic glutamate receptors via complexes with GKAP/PSD-95 and HOMER, respectively, and the actin-based cytoskeleton. Plays a role in the structural and functional organization of the dendritic spine and synapt
   2422..2447    +  misc_feature   MCS (fragment): multiple cloning site
   2459..2543    +  CDS            large T antigen (fragment): large T antigen from SV40 (simian virus 40)
   2566..2687    +  polyA_signal   SV40 poly(A) signal: SV40 polyadenylation signal
   2721..3149    -  rep_origin     f1 ori (sequence partly withheld): f1 bacteriophage origin of replication; arrow indicates direction of (+) strand synthesis
   3176..3280    +  promoter       AmpR promoter: bla
   3282..3639    +  promoter       SV40 promoter: SV40 enhancer and early promoter
   3674..4468    +  CDS            NeoR/KanR: aminoglycoside phosphotransferase from Tn5; aph(3')-II (or nptII); confers resistance to neomycin, kanamycin, and G418 (Geneticin®)
   4489..4641    +  CDS            ble (fragment): BLE_KLEPN - Experimental evidence at protein level: Swiss-Prot protein existence level 1. Binding protein with a strong affinity to the bleomycin family of antibiotics. Binds to CL990; an antimitotic-antibiotic compound. From Klebsiella pneumoniae.
   4700..4747    +  polyA_signal   HSV TK poly(A) signal: herpes simplex virus thymidine kinase polyadenylation signal (Cole and Stacy, 1985)
   4838..4854    -  polyA_signal   bGH poly(A) signal (fragment): bovine growth hormone polyadenylation signal
   5076..5664    +  rep_origin     ori: high-copy-number ColE1/pMB1/pBR322/pUC origin of replication
