[The description below was written by a language model from this plasmid's Addgene catalogue record and pLannotate feature annotations shown in this document.]
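Description:
EGFP-SPN_ARR wt (Shank3) is a mammalian expression plasmid of about 5.8 kb built on the EGFP-C1 backbone. It produces the N-terminal SPN-ARR fragment of the postsynaptic scaffold protein SHANK3 as a fusion to enhanced green fluorescent protein. Transcription is driven by the human cytomegalovirus immediate early enhancer and promoter. The EGFP coding sequence comes first, followed by a short stretch of remaining multiple cloning site and then roughly 1 kb of Shank3 sequence, so the fluorescent tag sits at the N-terminus of the fragment. The annotation software matched the insert to mouse Shank3, although the catalogue entry itself does not state a species. An SV40 polyadenylation signal terminates the transcript. The "wt" in the name indicates the unmutated form of the fragment.

The plasmid is propagated in E. coli at high copy from a ColE1/pUC-type origin under kanamycin selection. It also carries an f1 origin, which allows production of single-stranded DNA. The Tn5 aminoglycoside phosphotransferase gene (NeoR/KanR) has a dual promoter arrangement: a bacterial bla promoter confers kanamycin resistance in bacteria, while the SV40 enhancer/early promoter and the HSV TK polyadenylation signal allow G418 selection of stably transfected mammalian cells. The short annotated fragments of large T antigen, ble and bGH poly(A) are most likely backbone remnants or partial sequence matches rather than functional elements.

The associated publication concerns how SHANK3 conformation regulates direct actin binding and crosstalk with Rap1 signaling. This suggests the construct is used to visualise and functionally test the isolated SPN-ARR region in transfected cells.
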