Addgene plasmid #175254: EGFP-SPN_ARR wt (Shank3)
Purpose: SPN-ARR fragment in EGFP backbone for mammalian expression
Depositing lab: Johanna Ivaska. Depositing organization: Turku Bioscience Centre. Publication: SHANK3 conformation regulates direct actin binding and crosstalk with Rap1 signaling. Salomaa SI, Miihkinen M, Kremneva E, Paatero I, Lilja J, Jacquemet G, Vuorio J, Antenucci L, Kogan K, Hassani Nia F, Hollos P, Isomursu A, Vattulainen I, Coffey ET, Kreienkamp HJ, Lappalainen P, Ivaska J. Curr Biol. 2021 Sep 29. pii: S0960-9822(21)01262-8. doi: 10.1016/j.cub.2021.09.022. PubMed 34610274.
Backbone
  Vector backbone: EGFP-C1
  Vector type: Mammalian Expression
Growth in bacteria
  Bacterial resistance: Kanamycin, 50 μg/mL
  Growth temperature: 37°C
  Growth strain: DH5alpha
  Copy number: High Copy
Gene/Insert
  Gene/Insert name: SPN-ARR fragment from SHANK3
Terms and licenses: Academic/Nonprofit Terms; Industry Terms: Not Available to Industry
How to cite: EGFP-SPN_ARR wt (Shank3) was a gift from Johanna Ivaska (Addgene plasmid # 175254 ; http://n2t.net/addgene:175254 ; RRID:Addgene_175254)
